Addgene plasmid #41125: pOPINE-3C-eGFP
Depositing lab: Ray Owens.
Backbone
  Vector backbone: ptriex2
  Backbone manufacturer: Merck
  Vector type: Mammalian Expression, Bacterial Expression, Insect Expression
Growth in bacteria
  Bacterial resistance: Ampicillin, 100 μg/mL
  Growth temperature: 37°C
  Growth strain: DH5alpha
  Copy number: Unknown
Gene/Insert
  Gene/Insert name: GFP
Terms and licenses: Academic/Nonprofit Terms; Industry Terms: Not Available to Industry
How to cite: pOPINE-3C-eGFP was a gift from Ray Owens (Addgene plasmid # 41125 ; http://n2t.net/addgene:41125 ; RRID:Addgene_41125)
