[The description below was written by a language model from this plasmid's Addgene catalogue record and pLannotate feature annotations shown in this document.]
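Description:
pOPINE-3C-eGFP is a multi-host protein expression vector built on the pTriEx2 backbone, designed so that a single plasmid can drive expression in E. coli, insect cells and mammalian cells. It is propagated in E. coli through a high-copy ColE1/pUC-type origin and selected with ampicillin via the β-lactamase gene (AmpR).

Three promoters are stacked upstream of the cloning region. A CMV enhancer, chicken β-actin promoter and chimeric intron serve mammalian cells. A T7 promoter under lac operator control gives IPTG-inducible bacterial expression in strains supplying T7 RNA polymerase. The baculovirus p10 promoter serves insect cells. Downstream lie a rabbit β-globin polyadenylation signal and a T7 terminator. The whole cassette is flanked by baculovirus recombination regions (lef2/ORF603 on one side, ORF1629 on the other), so the plasmid can act as a transfer vector for generating recombinant baculovirus by homologous recombination with viral DNA. A single loxP site sits beyond the ORF1629 arm.

At the cloning position the annotation shows a lac promoter/operator with a lacZα fragment, which would typically act as a replaceable stuffer allowing blue/white screening when a gene of interest is inserted, although the record does not say so explicitly. This is followed by EGFP and a polyhistidine tag. An inserted coding sequence would therefore be expressed with a C-terminal EGFP-His fusion, useful for monitoring expression and solubility by fluorescence and for metal-affinity purification. The "3C" in the name suggests a 3C protease cleavage site between the target and the EGFP-His tag, but no such site is annotated in the feature table.
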