Features (pLannotate 1.2.2; 24 found; start..end, strand, type, name):
      4..39      +  CDS            lef2 (fragment): baculovirus late expression factor 2
    181..1008    +  misc_recomb    baculovirus recombination region (lef2/ORF603): contains ORF603 and part of lef2
   1020..1078    +  misc_recomb    baculovirus recombination region (ORF603) (fragment): contains ORF603 and part of lef2
   1140..1443    +  enhancer       CMV enhancer: human cytomegalovirus immediate early enhancer
   1449..1726    +  promoter       chicken β-actin promoter: No description available
   1727..1862    +  intron         hybrid intron (fragment): hybrid between chicken β-actin (CBA) and minute virus of mice (MMV) introns (Gray et al., 2011)
   1951..2081    +  intron         chimeric intron (fragment): chimera between introns from chicken β-actin and rabbit β-globin
   2150..2168    +  promoter       T7 promoter: promoter for bacteriophage T7 RNA polymerase
   2169..2193    +  protein_bind   lac operator: The lac repressor binds to the lac operator to inhibit transcription in E. coli. This inhibition can be relieved by adding lactose or isopropyl-β-D-thiogalactopyranoside (IPTG). lac repressor encoded by lacI
   2209..2318    +  promoter       p10 promoter: baculovirus promoter for expression in insect cells
   2409..2430    +  protein_bind   CAP binding site: CAP binding activates transcription in the presence of cAMP. E. coli catabolite activator protein
   2445..2475    +  promoter       lac promoter: promoter for the E. coli lac operon
   2483..2499    +  protein_bind   lac operator: The lac repressor binds to the lac operator to inhibit transcription in E. coli. This inhibition can be relieved by adding lactose or isopropyl-β-D-thiogalactopyranoside (IPTG). lac repressor encoded by lacI
   2519..2692    +  CDS            lacZα: LacZα fragment of β-galactosidase; lacZ fragment
   2736..3449    +  CDS            EGFP: EGFP is a basic (constitutively fluorescent) green fluorescent protein published in 1996, derived from Aequorea victoria. It is reported to be a rapidly-maturing weak dimer with moderate acid sensitivity.
   3453..3470    +  CDS            7xHis (fragment): 6xHis affinity tag
   3482..3550    +  CDS            HBB (fragment): HBB_PONPY - Experimental evidence at transcript level: Swiss-Prot protein existence level 2. Involved in oxygen transport from the lung to the various peripheral tissues. From Pongo pygmaeus (Bornean orangutan).
   3625..3680    +  polyA_signal   β-globin poly(A) signal: rabbit β-globin polyadenylation signal (Gil and Proudfoot, 1987)
   3768..3815    +  terminator     T7 terminator: transcription terminator for bacteriophage T7 RNA polymerase
   3828..4533    +  misc_recomb    baculovirus recombination region (ORF1629): contains part of ORF1629
   4542..4575    +  protein_bind   loxP: Cre-mediated recombination occurs in the 8-bp core sequence (GCATACAT). Cre recombinase
   4743..5330    -  rep_origin     ori: high-copy-number ColE1/pMB1/pBR322/pUC origin of replication
   5343..6203    -  CDS            AmpR: β-lactamase; bla; confers resistance to ampicillin, carbenicillin, and related antibiotics
   6204..6255    -  promoter       AmpR promoter (fragment): bla
>Addgene plasmid #41125 | pOPINE-3C-eGFP | depositor full sequence | sequence record 54698 | pOPINE-3C-eGFP sequence 6265 bps
TCCTGCATCTTTTAATCAAATCCCAAGATGTGTATAAACGCGCCGGTATGTACAGGAAGAGGTTTATACT
AAACTGTTACATTGCAAACGTGGTTTCGTGTGCCAAGTGTGAAAACCGATGTTTAATCAAGGCTCTGACG
CATTTCTACAACCACGACTCCAAGTGTGTGGGTGAAGTCATGCATCTTTTAATCAAATCCCAAGATGTGT
ATAAACCACCAAACTGCCAAAAAATGAAAACTGTCGACAAGCTCTGTCCGTTTGCTGGCAACTGCAAGGG
TCTCAATCCTATTTGTAATTATTGAATAATAAAACAATTATAAATGTCAAATTTGTTTTTTATTAACGAT
ACAAACCAAACGCAACAAGAACATTTGTAGTATTATCTATAATTGAAAACGCGTAGTTATAATCGCTGAG
GTAATATTTAAAATCATTTTCAAATGATTCACAGTTAATTTGCGACAATATAATTTTATTTTCACATAAA
CTAGACGCCTTGTCGTCTTCTTCTTCGTATTCCTTCTCTTTTTCATTTTTCTCTTCATAAAAATTAACAT
AGTTATTATCGTATCCATATATGTATCTATCGTATAGAGTAAATTTTTTGTTGTCATAAATATATATGTC
TTTTTTAATGGGGTGTATAGTACCGCTGCGCATAGTTTTTCTGTAATTTACAACAGTGCTATTTTCTGGT
AGTTCTTCGGAGTGTGTTGCTTTAATTATTAAATTTATATAATCAATGAATTTGGGATCGTCGGTTTTGT
ACAATATGTTGCCGGCATAGTACGCAGCTTCTTCTAGTTCAATTACACCATTTTTTAGCAGCACCGGATT
AACATAACTTTCCAAAATGTTGTACGAACCGTTAAACAAAAACAGTTCACCTCCCTTTTCTATACTATTG
TCTGCGAGCAGTTGTTTGTTGTTAAAAATAACAGCCATTGTAATGAGACGCACAAACTAATATCACAAAC
TGGAAATGTCTATCAATATATAGTTGCTGATGGCCGGCCGTAATGAGACGCACAAACTAATATCACAAAC
TGGAAATGTCTATCAATATATAGTTGCTCTAGTTATTAATAGTAATCAATTACGGGGTCATTAGTTCATA
GCCCATATATGGAGTTCCGCGTTACATAACTTACGGTAAATGGCCCGCCTGGCTGACCGCCCAACGACCC
CCGCCCATTGACGTCAATAATGACGTATGTTCCCATAGTAACGCCAATAGGGACTTTCCATTGACGTCAA
TGGGTGGAGTATTTACGGTAAACTGCCCACTTGGCAGTACATCAAGTGTATCATATGCCAAGTACGCCCC
CTATTGACGTCAATGACGGTAAATGGCCCGCCTGGCATTATGCCCAGTACATGACCTTATGGGACTTTCC
TACTTGGCAGTACATCTACGTATTAGTCATCGCTATTACCATGCATGGTCGAGGTGAGCCCCACGTTCTG
CTTCACTCTCCCCATCTCCCCCCCCTCCCCACCCCCAATTTTGTATTTATTTATTTTTTAATTATTTTGT
GCAGCGATGGGGGCGGGGGGGGGGGGGGGGCGCGCGCCAGGCGGGGCGGGGCGGGGCGAGGGGCGGGGCG
GGGCGAGGCGGAGAGGTGCGGCGGCAGCCAATCAGAGCGGCGCGCTCCGAAAGTTTCCTTTTATGGCGAG
GCGGCGGCGGCGGCGGCCCTATAAAAAGCGAAGCGCGCGGCGGGCGGGAGTCGCTGCGCGCTGCCTTCGC
CCCGTGCCCCGCTCCGCCGCCGCCTCGCGCCGCCCGCCCCGGCTCTGACTGACCGCGTTACTCCCACAGG
TGAGCGGGCGGGACGGCCCTTCTCCTTCGGGCTGTAATTAGCGCTTGGTTTAATGACGGCTTGTTTCTTT
TCTGTGGCTGCGTGAAAGCCTTGAGGGGCTCCGGGAGGGCCCTTTGTGCGGGGGGAGCGGCTCGGGGCTG
TCCGCGGGGGGACGGCTGCCTTCGGGGGGGACGGGGCAGGGCGGGGTTCGGCTTCTGGCGTGTGACCGGC
GGCTCTAGAGCCTCTGCTAACCATGTTCATGCCTTCTTCTTTTTCCTACAGCTCCTGGGCAACGTGCTGG
TTATTGTGCTGTCTCATCATTTTGGCAAAGAATTGGATCGGACCGAAATTAATACGACTCACTATAGGGG
AATTGTGAGCGGATAACAATTCCCCGGAGTTAATCCGGGACCTTTAATTCAACCCAACACAATATATTAT
AGTTAAATAAGAATTATTATCAAATCATTTGTATATTAATTAAAATACTATACTGTAAATTACATTTTAT
TTACAATCAAAGGAGATATACCATGGCACACCATCACCACCATCACAGCAGCGGTACCGTCGACCCGACT
GGAAAGCGGGCAGTGAGCGCAACGCAATTAATGTGAGTTAGCTCACTCATTAGGCACCCCAGGCTTTACA
CTTTATGCTTCCGGCTCGTATGTTGTGTGGAATTGTGAGCGGATAACAATTTCACACAGGAAACAGCTAT
GACCATGATTACGGATTCACTGGCCGTCGTTTTACAACGTCGTGACTGGGAAAACCCTGGCGTTACCCAA
CTTAATCGCCTTGCAGCACATCCCCCTTTCGCCAGCTGGCGTAATAGCGAAGAGGCCCGCACCGATCGCC
CTTCCCAACAGTTGCGCAGCCTGAATGGCGAATGGCGCCAAGCTGTTTAAACTGGAAGTTCTGTTTCAGG
GCCCGGTGAGCAAGGGCGAGGAGCTGTTCACCGGGGTGGTGCCCATCCTGGTCGAGCTGGACGGCGACGT
AAACGGCCACAAGTTCAGCGTGTCCGGCGAGGGCGAGGGCGATGCCACCTACGGCAAGCTGACCCTGAAG
TTCATCTGCACCACCGGCAAGCTGCCCGTGCCCTGGCCCACCCTCGTGACCACCCTGACCTACGGCGTGC
AGTGCTTCAGCCGCTACCCCGACCACATGAAGCAGCACGACTTCTTCAAGTCCGCCATGCCCGAAGGCTA
CGTCCAGGAGCGCACCATCTTCTTCAAGGACGACGGCAACTACAAGACCCGCGCCGAGGTGAAGTTCGAG
GGCGACACCCTGGTGAACCGCATCGAGCTGAAGGGCATCGACTTCAAGGAGGACGGCAACATCCTGGGGC
ACAAGCTGGAGTACAACTACAACAGCCACAACGTCTATATCATGGCCGACAAGCAGAAGAACGGCATCAA
GGTGAACTTCAAGATCCGCCACAACATCGAGGACGGCAGCGTGCAGCTCGCCGACCACTACCAGCAGAAC
ACCCCCATCGGCGACGGCCCCGTGCTGCTGCCCGACAACCACTACCTGAGCACCCAGTCCGCCCTGAGCA
AAGACCCCAACGAGAAGCGCGATCACATGGTCCTGCTGGAGTTCGTGACCGCCGCCGGGATCACTCTCGG
CATGGACGAGCTGTACAAGAAACATCACCATCACCATCACTAAGTGATTAACCTCAGGTGCAGGCTGCCT
ATCAGAAGGTGGTGGCTGGTGTGGCCAATGCCCTGGCTCACAAATACCACTGAGATCGATCTTTTTCCCT
CTGCCAAAAATTATGGGGACATCATGAAGCCCCTTGAGCATCTGACTTCTGGCTAATAAAGGAAATTTAT
TTTCATTGCAATAGTGTGTTGGAATTTTTTGTGTCTCTCACTCGGAAGGACATATGGGAGGGCAAATCAT
TTAAAACATCAGAATGAGTATTTGGTTTAGAGTTTGGCAACATATGCCCATATGTAACTAGCATAACCCC
TTGGGGCCTCTAAACGGGTCTTGAGGGGTTTTTTGCTGAAAGCATGCGGAGGAAATTCTCCTTGAAGTTT
CCCTGGTGTTCAAAGTAAAGGAGTTTGCACCAGACGCACCTCTGTTCACTGGTCCGGCGTATTAAAACAC
GATACATTGTTATTAGTACATTTATTAAGCGCTAGATTCTGTGCGTTGTTGATTTACAGACAATTGTTGT
ACGTATTTTAATAATTCATTAAATTTATAATCTTTAGGGTGGTATGTTAGAGCGAAAATCAAATGATTTT
CAGCGTCTTTATATCTGAATTTAAATATTAAATCCTCAATAGATTTGTAAAATAGGTTTCGATTAGTTTC
AAACAAGGGTTGTTTTTCCGAACCGATGGCTGGACTATCTAATGGATTTTCGCTCAACGCCACAAAACTT
GCCAAATCTTGTAGCAGCAATCTAGCTTTGTCGATATTCGTTTGTGTTTTGTTTTGTAATAAAGGTTCGA
CGTCGTTCAAAATATTATGCGCTTTTGTATTTCTTTCATCACTGTCGTTAGTGTACAATTGACTCGACGT
AAACACGTTAAATAGAGCTTGGACATATTTAACATCGGGCGTGTTAGCTTTATTAGGCCGATTATCGTCG
TCGTCCCAACCCTCGTCGTTAGAAGTTGCTTCCGAAGACGATTTTGCCATAGCCACACGACGCCTATTAA
TTGTGTCGGCTAACACGTCCGCGATCAAATTTGTAGTTGAGCTTTTTGGAATTGCGATCGCATAACTTCG
TATAGCATACATTATACGAAGTTATAAGCTCGGAACGCTGCGCTCGGTCGTTCGGCTGCGGCGAGCGGTA
TCAGCTCACTCAAAGGCGGTAATACGGTTATCCACAGAATCAGGGGATAACGCAGGAAAGAACATGTGAG
CAAAAGGCCAGCAAAAGGCCAGGAACCGTAAAAAGGCCGCGTTGCTGGCGTTTTTCCATAGGCTCCGCCC
CCTGACGAGCATCACAAAAATCGACGCTCAAGTCAGAGGTGGCGAAACCCGACAGGACTATAAAGATACC
AGGCGTTTCCCCCTGGAAGCTCCCTCGTGCGCTCTCCTGTTCCGACCCTGCCGCTTACCGGATACCTGTC
CGCCTTTCTCCCTTCGGGAAGCGTGGCGCTTTCTCAATGCTCACGCTGTAGGTATCTCAGTTCGGTGTAG
GTCGTTCGCTCCAAGCTGGGCTGTGTGCACGAACCCCCCGTTCAGCCCGACCGCTGCGCCTTATCCGGTA
ACTATCGTCTTGAGTCCAACCCGGTAAGACACGACTTATCGCCACTGGCAGCAGCCACTGGTAACAGGAT
TAGCAGAGCGAGGTATGTAGGCGGTGCTACAGAGTTCTTGAAGTGGTGGCCTAACTACGGCTACACTAGA
AGAACAGTATTTGGTATCTGCGCTCTGCTGAAGCCAGTTACCTTCGGAAAAAGAGTTGGTAGCTCTTGAT
CCGGCAAACAAACCACCGCTGGTAGCGGTGGTTTTTTTGTTTGCAAGCAGCAGATTACGCGCAGAAAAAA
AGGATCTCAAGAAGATCCTTTGTTACCAATGCTTAATCAGTGAGGCACCTATCTCAGCGATCTGTCTATT
TCGTTCATCCATAGTTGCCTGACTCCCCGTCGTGTAGATAACTACGATACGGGAGGGCTTACCATCTGGC
CCCAGTGCTGCAATGATACCGCGAGACCCACGCTCACCGGCTCCAGATTTATCAGCAATAAACCAGCCAG
CCGGAAGGGCCGAGCGCAGAAGTGGTCCTGCAACTTTATCCGCCTCCATCCAGTCTATTAATTGTTGCCG
GGAAGCTAGAGTAAGTAGTTCGCCAGTTAATAGTTTGCGCAACGTTGTTGCCATTGCTACAGGCATCGTG
GTGTCACGCTCGTCGTTTGGTATGGCTTCATTCAGCTCCGGTTCCCAACGATCAAGGCGAGTTACATGAT
CCCCCATGTTGTGCAAAAAAGCGGTTAGCTCCTTCGGTCCTCCGATCGTTGTCAGAAGTAAGTTGGCCGC
AGTGTTATCACTCATGGTTATGGCAGCACTGCATAATTCTCTTACTGTCATGCCATCCGTAAGATGCTTT
TCTGTGACTGGTGAGTACTCAACCAAGTCATTCTGAGAATAGTGTATGCGGCGACCGAGTTGCTCTTGCC
CGGCGTCAATACGGGATAATACCGCGCCACATAGCAGAACTTTAAAAGTGCTCATCATTGGAAAACGTTC
TTCGGGGCGAAAACTCTCAAGGATCTTACCGCTGTTGAGATCCAGTTCGATGTAACCCACTCGTGCACCC
AACTGATCTTCAGCATCTTTTACTTTCACCAGCGTTTCTGGGTGAGCAAAAACAGGAAGGCAAAATGCCG
CAAAAAAGGGAATAAGGGCGACACGGAAATGTTGAATACTCATACTCTTCCTTTTTCAATATTATTGAAG
CATTTATCAGGGTTATTGTCTCATGTCCGCGCGTT
