>Addgene plasmid #41125 | pOPINE-3C-eGFP | addgene partial sequence | sequence record 62306 | Baculovirs_rev 5'-acttcaaggagaatttcc-3'
AGACCCGTTTAGAGGCCCCAAGGGGTTATGCTAGTTACATATGGGCATATGTTGCCAAACTCTAAACCAA
ATACTCATTCTGATGTTTTAAATGATTTGCCCTCCCATATGTCCTTCCGAGTGAGAGACACAAAAAATTC
CAACACACTATTGCAATGAAAATAAATTTCCTTTATTAGCCAGAAGTCAGATGCTCAAGGGGCTTCATGA
TGTCCCCATAATTTTTGGCAGAGGGAAAAAGATCGATCTCAGTGGTATTTGTGAGCCAGGGCATTGGCCA
CACCAGCCACCACCTTCTGATAGGCAGCCTGCACCTGAGGTTAATCACTTAGTGATGGTGATGGTGATGT
TTCTTGTACAGCTCGTCCATGCCGAGAGTGATCCCGGCGGCGGTCACGAACTCCAGCAGGACCATGTGAT
CGCGCTTCTCGTTGGGGTCTTTGCTCAGGGCGGACTGGGTGCTCAGGTAGTGGTTGTCGGGCAGCAGCAC
GGGGCCGTCGCCGATGGGGGTGTTCTGCTGGTAGTGGTCGGCG
